>Addgene plasmid #59571 | pTK317 | depositor full sequence | sequence record 92976 | pTK317 sequence 10607 bps
ATGGGCGGCGCATGAGAGAAGCCCAGACCAATTACCTACCCAAAATGGAGAAAGTTCACGTTGACATCGA
GGAAGACAGCCCATTCCTCAGAGCTTTGCAGCGGAGCTTCCCGCAGTTTGAGGTAGAAGCCAAGCAGGTC
ACTGATAATGACCATGCTAATGCCAGAGCGTTTTCGCATCTGGCTTCAAAACTGATCGAAACGGAGGTGG
ACCCATCCGACACGATCCTTGACATTGGAAGTGCGCCCGCCCGCAGAATGTATTCTAAGCACAAGTATCA
TTGTATCTGTCCGATGAGATGTGCGGAAGATCCGGACAGATTGTATAAGTATGCAACTAAGCTGAAGAAA
AACTGTAAGGAAATAACTGATAAGGAATTGGACAAGAAAATGAAGGAGCTCGCCGCCGTCATGAGCGACC
CTGACCTGGAAACTGAGACTATGTGCCTCCACGACGACGAGTCGTGTCGCTACGAAGGGCAAGTCGCTGT
TTACCAGGATGTATACGCGGTTGACGGACCGACAAGTCTCTATCACCAAGCCAATAAGGGAGTTAGAGTC
GCCTACTGGATAGGCTTTGACACCACCCCTTTTATGTTTAAGAACTTGGCTGGAGCATATCCATCATACT
CTACCAACTGGGCCGACGAAACCGTGTTAACGGCTCGTAACATAGGCCTATGCAGCTCTGACGTTATGGA
GCGGTCACGTAGAGGGATGTCCATTCTTAGAAAGAAGTATTTGAAACCATCCAACAATGTTCTATTCTCT
GTTGGCTCGACCATCTACCACGAGAAGAGGGACTTACTGAGGAGCTGGCACCTGCCGTCTGTATTTCACT
TACGTGGCAAGCAAAATTACACATGTCGGTGTGAGACTATAGTTAGTTGCGACGGGTACGTCGTTAAAAG
AATAGCTATCAGTCCAGGCCTGTATGGGAAGCCTTCAGGCTATGCTGCTACGATGCACCGCGAGGGATTC
TTGTGCTGCAAAGTGACAGACACATTGAACGGGGAGAGGGTCTCTTTTCCCGTGTGCACGTATGTGCCAG
CTACATTGTGTGACCAAATGACTGGCATACTGGCAACAGATGTCAGTGCGGACGACGCGCAAAAACTGCT
GGTTGGGCTCAACCAGCGTATAGTCGTCAACGGTCGCACCCAGAGAAACACCAATACCATGAAAAATTAC
CTTTTGCCCGTAGTGGCCCAGGCATTTGCTAGGTGGGCAAAGGAATATAAGGAAGATCAAGAAGATGAAA
GGCCACTAGGACTACGAGATAGACAGTTAGTCATGGGGTGTTGTTGGGCTTTTAGAAGGCACAAGATAAC
ATCTATTTATAAGCGCCCGGATACCCAAACCATCATCAAAGTGAACAGCGATTTCCACTCATTCGTGCTG
CCCAGGATAGGCAGTAACACATTGGAGATCGGGCTGAGAACAAGAATCAGGAAAATGTTAGAGGAGCACA
AGGAGCCGTCACCTCTCATTACCGCCGAGGACGTACAAGAAGCTAAGTGCGCAGCCGATGAGGCTAAGGA
GGTGCGTGAAGCCGAGGAGTTGCGCGCAGCTCTACCACCTTTGGCAGCTGATGTTGAGGAGCCCACTCTG
GAAGCCGATGTCGACTTGATGTTACAAGAGGCTGGGGCCGGCTCAGTGGAGACACCTCGTGGCTTGATAA
AGGTTACCAGCTACGATGGCGAGGACAAGATCGGCTCTTACGCTGTGCTTTCTCCGCAGGCTGTACTCAA
GAGTGAAAAATTATCTTGCATCCACCCTCTCGCTGAACAAGTCATAGTGATAACACACTCTGGCCGAAAA
GGGCGTTATGCCGTGGAACCATACCATGGTAAAGTAGTGGTGCCAGAGGGACATGCAATACCCGTCCAGG
ACTTTCAAGCTCTGAGTGAAAGTGCCACCATTGTGTACAACGAACGTGAGTTCGTAAACAGGTACCTGCA
CCATATTGCCACACATGGAGGAGCGCTGAACACTGATGAAGAATATTACAAAACTGTCAAGCCCAGCGAG
CACGACGGCGAATACCTGTACGACATCGACAGGAAACAGTGCGTCAAGAAAGAACTAGTCACTGGGCTAG
GGCTCACAGGCGAGCTGGTGGATCCTCCCTTCCATGAATTCGCCTACGAGAGTCTGAGAACACGACCAGC
CGCTCCTTACCAAGTACCAACCATAGGGGTGTATGGCGTGCCAGGATCAGGCAAGTCTGGCATCATTAAA
AGCGCAGTCACCAAAAAAGATCTAGTGGTGAGCGCCAAGAAAGAAAACTGTGCAGAAATTATAAGGGACG
TCAAGAAAATGAAAGGGCTGGACGTCAATGCCAGAACTGTGGACTCAGTGCTCTTGAATGGATGCAAACA
CCCCGTAGAGACCCTGTATATTGACGAAGCTTTTGCTTGTCATGCAGGTACTCTCAGAGCGCTCATAGCC
ATTATAAGACCTAAAAAGGCAGTGCTCTGCGGGGATCCCAAACAGTGCGGTTTTTTTAACATGATGTGCC
TGAAAGTGCATTTTAACCACGAGATTTGCACACAAGTCTTCCACAAAAGCATCTCTCGCCGTTGCACTAA
ATCTGTGACTTCGGTCGTCTCAACCTTGTTTTACGACAAAAAAATGAGAACGACGAATCCGAAAGAGACT
AAGATTGTGATTGACACTACCGGCAGTACCAAACCTAAGCAGGACGATCTCATTCTCACTTGTTTCAGAG
GGTGGGTGAAGCAGTTGCAAATAGATTACAAAGGCAACGAAATAATGACGGCAGCTGCCTCTCAAGGGCT
GACCCGTAAAGGTGTGTATGCCGTTCGGTACAAGGTGAATGAAAATCCTCTGTACGCACCCACCTCAGAA
CATGTGAACGTCCTACTGACCCGCACGGAGGACCGCATCGTGTGGAAAACACTAGCCGGCGACCCATGGA
TAAAAACACTGACTGCCAAGTACCCTGGGAATTTCACTGCCACGATAGAGGAGTGGCAAGCAGAGCATGA
TGCCATCATGAGGCACATCTTGGAGAGACCGGACCCTACCGACGTCTTCCAGAATAAGGCAAACGTGTGT
TGGGCCAAGGCTTTAGTGCCGGTGCTGAAGACCGCTGGCATAGACATGACCACTGAACAATGGAACACTG
TGGATTATTTTGAAACGGACAAAGCTCACTCAGCAGAGATAGTATTGAACCAACTATGCGTGAGGTTCTT
TGGACTCGATCTGGACTCCGGTCTATTTTCTGCACCCACTGTTCCGTTATCCATTAGGAATAATCACTGG
GATAACTCCCCGTCGCCTAACATGTACGGGCTGAATAAAGAAGTGGTCCGTCAGCTCTCTCGCAGGTACC
CACAACTGCCTCGGGCAGTTGCCACTGGAAGAGTCTATGACATGAACACTGGTACACTGCGCAATTATGA
TCCGCGCATAAACCTAGTACCTGTAAACAGAAGACTGCCTCATGCTTTAGTCCTCCACCATAATGAACAC
CCACAGAGTGACTTTTCTTCATTCGTCAGCAAATTGAAGGGCAGAACTGTCCTGGTGGTCGGGGAAAAGT
TGTCCGTCCCAGGCAAAATGGTTGACTGGTTGTCAGACCGGCCTGAGGCTACCTTCAGAGCTCGGCTGGA
TTTAGGCATCCCAGGTGATGTGCCCAAATATGACATAATATTTGTTAATGTGAGGACCCCATATAAATAC
CATCACTATCAGCAGTGTGAAGACCATGCCATTAAGCTTAGCATGTTGACCAAGAAAGCTTGTCTGCATC
TGAATCCCGGCGGAACCTGTGTCAGCATAGGTTATGGTTACGCTGACAGGGCCAGCGAAAGCATCATTGG
TGCTATAGCGCGGCTGTTCAAGTTTTCCCGGGTATGCAAACCGAAATCCTCACTTGAAGAGACGGAAGTT
CTGTTTGTATTCATTGGGTACGATCGCAAGGCCCGTACGCACAATCCTTACAAGCTTTCATCAACCTTGA
CCAACATTTATACAGGTTCCAGACTCCACGAAGCCGGATGTGCACCCTCATATCATGTGGTGCGAGGGGA
TATTGCCACGGCCACCGAAGGAGTGATTATAAATGCTGCTAACAGCAAAGGACAACCTGGCGGAGGGGTG
TGCGGAGCGCTGTATAAGAAATTCCCGGAAAGCTTCGATTTACAGCCGATCGAAGTAGGAAAAGCGCGAC
TGGTCAAAGGTGCAGCTAAACATATCATTCATGCCGTAGGACCAAACTTCAACAAAGTTTCGGAGGTTGA
AGGTGACAAACAGTTGGCAGAGGCTTATGAGTCCATCGCTAAGATTGTCAACGATAACAATTACAAGTCA
GTAGCGATTCCACTGTTGTCCACCGGCATCTTTTCCGGGAACAAAGATCGACTAACCCAATCATTGAACC
ATTTGCTGACAGCTTTAGACACCACTGATGCAGATGTAGCCATATACTGCAGGGACAAGAAATGGGAAAT
GACTCTCAAGGAAGCAGTGGCTAGGAGAGAAGCAGTGGAGGAGATATGCATATCCGACGACTCTTCAGTG
ACAGAACCTGATGCAGAGCTGGTGAGGGTGCATCCGAAGAGTTCTTTGGCTGGAAGGAAGGGCTACAGCA
CAAGCGATGGCAAAACTTTCTCATATTTGGAAGGGACCAAGTTTCACCAGGCGGCCAAGGATATAGCAGA
AATTAATGCCATGTGGCCCGTTGCAACGGAGGCCAATGAGCAGGTATGCATGTATATCCTCGGAGAAAGC
ATGAGCAGTATTAGGTCGAAATGCCCCGTCGAAGAGTCGGAAGCCTCCACACCACCTAGCACGCTGCCTT
GCTTGTGCATCCATGCCATGACTCCAGAAAGAGTACAGCGCCTAAAAGCCTCACGTCCAGAACAAATTAC
TGTGTGCTCATCCTTTCCATTGCCGAAGTATAGAATCACTGGTGTGCAGAAGATCCAATGCTCCCAGCCT
ATATTGTTCTCACCGAAAGTGCCTGCGTATATTCATCCAAGGAAGTATCTCGTGGAAACACCACCGGTAG
ACGAGACTCCGGAGCCATCGGCAGAGAACCAATCCACAGAGGGGACACCTGAACAACCACCACTTATAAC
CGAGGATGAGACCAGGACTAGAACGCCTGAGCCGATCATCATCGAAGAGGAAGAAGAGGATAGCATAAGT
TTGCTGTCAGATGGCCCGACCCACCAGGTGCTGCAAGTCGAGGCAGACATTCACGGGCCGCCCTCTGTAT
CTAGCTCATCCTGGTCCATTCCTCATGCATCCGACTTTGATGTGGACAGTTTATCCATACTTGACACCCT
GGAGGGAGCTAGCGTGACCAGCGGGGCAACGTCAGCCGAGACTAACTCTTACTTCGCAAAGAGTATGGAG
TTTCTGGCGCGACCGGTGCCTGCGCCTCGAACAGTATTCAGGAACCCTCCACATCCCGCTCCGCGCACAA
GAACACCGTCACTTGCACCCAGCAGGGCCTGCTCGAGAACCAGCCTAGTTTCCACCCCGCCAGGCGTGAA
TAGGGTGATCACTAGAGAGGAGCTCGAGGCGCTTACCCCGTCACGCACTCCTAGCAGGTCGGTCTCGAGA
ACCAGCCTGGTCTCCAACCCGCCAGGCGTAAATAGGGTGATTACAAGAGAGGAGTTTGAGGCGTTCGTAG
CACAACAACAATGACGGTTTGATGCGGGTGCATACATCTTTTCCTCCGACACCGGTCAAGGGCATTTACA
ACAAAAATCAGTAAGGCAAACGGTGCTATCCGAAGTGGTGTTGGAGAGGACCGAATTGGAGATTTCGTAT
GCCCCGCGCCTCGACCAAGAAAAAGAAGAATTACTACGCAAGAAATTACAGTTAAATCCCACACCTGCTA
ACAGAAGCAGATACCAGTCCAGGAAGGTGGAGAACATGAAAGCCATAACAGCTAGACGTATTCTGCAAGG
CCTAGGGCATTATTTGAAGGCAGAAGGAAAAGTGGAGTGCTACCGAACCCTGCATCCTGTTCCTTTGTAT
TCATCTAGTGTGAACCGTGCCTTTTCAAGCCCCAAGGTCGCAGTGGAAGCCTGTAACGCCATGTTGAAAG
AGAACTTTCCGACTGTGGCTTCTTACTGTATTATTCCAGAGTACGATGCCTATTTGGACATGGTTGACGG
AGCTTCATGCTGCTTAGACACTGCCAGTTTTTGCCCTGCAAAGCTGCGCAGCTTTCCAAAGAAACACTCC
TATTTGGAACCCACAATACGATCGGCAGTGCCTTCAGCGATCCAGAACACGCTCCAGAACGTCCTGGCAG
CTGCCACAAAAAGAAATTGCAATGTCACGCAAATGAGAGAATTGCCCGTATTGGATTCGGCGGCCTTTAA
TGTGGAATGCTTCAAGAAATATGCGTGTAATAATGAATATTGGGAAACGTTTAAAGAAAACCCCATCAGG
CTTACTGAAGAAAACGTGGTAAATTACATTACCAAATTAAAAGGACCAAAAGCTGCTGCTCTTTTTGCGA
AGACACATAATTTGAATATGTTGCAGGACATACCAATGGACAGGTTTGTAATGGACTTAAAGAGAGACGT
GAAAGTGACTCCAGGAACAAAACATACTGAAGAACGGCCCAAGGTACAGGTGATCCAGGCTGCCGATCCG
CTAGCAACAGCGTATCTGTGCGGAATCCACCGAGAGCTGGTTAGGAGATTAAATGCGGTCCTGCTTCCGA
ACATTCATACACTGTTTGATATGTCGGCTGAAGACTTTGACGCTATTATAGCCGAGCACTTCCAGCCTGG
GGATTGTGTTCTGGAAACTGACATCGCGTCGTTTGATAAAAGTGAGGACGACGCCATGGCTCTGACCGCG
TTAATGATTCTGGAAGACTTAGGTGTGGACGCAGAGCTGTTGACGCTGATTGAGGCGGCTTTCGGCGAAA
TTTCATCAATACATTTGCCCACTAAAACTAAATTTAAATTCGGAGCCATGATGAAATCTGGAATGTTCCT
CACACTGTTTGTGAACACAGTCATTAACATTGTAATCGCAAGCAGAGTGTTGAGAGAACGGCTAACCGGA
TCACCATGTGCAGCATTCATTGGAGATGACAATATCGTGAAAGGAGTCAAATCGGACAAATTAATGGCAG
ACAGGTGCGCCACCTGGTTGAATATGGAAGTCAAGATTATAGATGCTGTGGTGGGCGAGAAAGCGCCTTA
TTTCTGTGGAGGGTTTATTTTGTGTGACTCCGTGACCGGCACAGCGTGCCGTGTGGCAGACCCCCTAAAA
AGGCTGTTTAAGCTTGGCAAACCTCTGGCAGCAGACGATGAACATGATGATGACAGGAGAAGGGCATTGC
ATGAAGAGTCAACACGCTGGAACCGAGTGGGTATTCTTTCAGAGCTGTGCAAGGCAGTAGAATCAAGGTA
TGAAACCGTAGGAACTTCCATCATAGTTATGGCCATGACTACTCTAGCTAGCAGTGTTAAATCATTCAGC
TACCTGAGAGGGGCCCCTATAACTCTCTACGGCTAACCTGAATGGACTACGACATAGGGGCGTGATCCGA
AAGGTGACCCGGATCTGGGGCGTGATCCGAAAGGTGACCCGGATCCACCGGTCGCCACCATGGTGAGCAA
GGGCGAGGAGCTGTTCACCGGGGTGGTGCCCATCCTGGTCGAGCTGGACGGCGACGTAAACGGCCACAAG
TTCAGCGTGTCCGGCGAGGGCGAGGGCGATGCCACCTACGGCAAGCTGACCCTGAAGTTCATCTGCACCA
CCGGCAAGCTGCCCGTGCCCTGGCCCACCCTCGTGACCACCCTGACCTACGGCGTGCAGTGCTTCAGCCG
CTACCCCGACCACATGAAGCAGCACGACTTCTTCAAGTCCGCCATGCCCGAAGGCTACGTCCAGGAGCGC
ACCATCTTCTTCAAGGACGACGGCAACTACAAGACCCGCGCCGAGGTGAAGTTCGAGGGCGACACCCTGG
TGAACCGCATCGAGCTGAAGGGCATCGACTTCAAGGAGGACGGCAACATCCTGGGGCACAAGCTGGAGTA
CAACTACAACAGCCACAACGTCTATATCATGGCCGACAAGCAGAAGAACGGCATCAAGGTGAACTTCAAG
ATCCGCCACAACATCGAGGACGGCAGCGTGCAGCTCGCCGACCACTACCAGCAGAACACCCCCATCGGCG
ACGGCCCCGTGCTGCTGCCCGACAACCACTACCTGAGCACCCAGTCCGCCCTGAGCAAAGACCCCAACGA
GAAGCGCGATCACATGGTCCTGCTGGAGTTCGTGACCGCCGCCGGGATCACTCTCGGCATGGACGAGCTG
TACAAGTAAACCCAGCTTTCTTGTACAAAGTGGTGGCGCGCCTATGTTACGTGCAAAGGTGATTGTCACC
CCCCGAAAGACCATATTGTGACACACCCTCAGTATCACGCCCAAACATTTACAGCCGCGGTGTCAAAAAC
CGCGTGGACGTGGTTAACATCCCTGCTGGGAGGATCAGCCGTAATTATTATAATTGGCTTGGTGCTGGCT
ACTATTGTGGCCATGTACGTGCTGACCAACCAGAAACATAATTGAATACAGCAGCAATTGGCAAGCTGCT
TACATAGAACTCGCGGCGATTGGCATGCCGCCTTAAAATTTTTATTTTATTTTTCTTTTCTTTTCCGAAT
CGGATTTTGTTTTTAATATTTCAAAAAAAAAAAAAAAAAAAAAAAAAAAAAAAAAAAAAAAATAGGGATA
ACAGGGTAATTGAGCAAAAGGCCAGCAAAAGGCCAGGAACCGTAAAAAGGCCGCGTTGCTGGCGTTTTTC
CATAGGCTCCGCCCCCCTGACGAGCATCACAAAAATCGACGCTCAAGTCAGAGGTGGCGAAACCCGACAG
GACTATAAAGATACCAGGCGTTTCCCCCTGGAAGCTCCCTCGTGCGCTCTCCTGTTCCGACCCTGCCGCT
TACCGGATACCTGTCCGCCTTTCTCCCTTCGGGAAGCGTGGCGCTTTCTCATAGCTCACGCTGTAGGTAT
CTCAGTTCGGTGTAGGTCGTTCGCTCCAAGCTGGGCTGTGTGCACGAACCCCCCGTTCAGCCCGACCGCT
GCGCCTTATCCGGTAACTATCGTCTTGAGTCCAACCCGGTAAGACACGACTTATCGCCACTGGCAGCAGC
CACTGGTAACAGGATTAGCAGAGCGAGGTATGTAGGCGGTGCTACAGAGTTCTTGAAGTGGTGGCCTAAC
TACGGCTACACTAGAAGAACAGTATTTGGTATCTGCGCTCTGCTGAAGCCAGTTACCTTCGGAAAAAGAG
TTGGTAGCTCTTGATCCGGCAAACAAACCACCGCTGGTAGCGGTGGTTTTTTTGTTTGCAAGCAGCAGAT
TACGCGCAGAAAAAAAGGATCTCAAGAAGATCCTTTGATCTTTTCTACGGGGTCTGACGCTCAGTGGAAC
GAAAACTCACGTTAAGGGATTTTGGTCATGAGATTATCAAAAAGGATCTTCACCTAGATCCTTTTAAATT
AAAAATGAAGTTTTAAATCAATCTAAAGTATATATGAGTAAACTTGGTCTGACAGTTACCAATGCTTAAT
CAGTGAGGCACCTATCTCAGCGATCTGTCTATTTCGTTCATCCATAGTTGCCTGACTCCCCGTCGTGTAG
ATAACTACGATACGGGAGGGCTTACCATCTGGCCCCAGTGCTGCAATGATACCGCGAGACCCACGCTCAC
CGGCTCCAGATTTATCAGCAATAAACCAGCCAGCCGGAAGGGCCGAGCGCAGAAGTGGTCCTGCAACTTT
ATCCGCCTCCATCCAGTCTATTAATTGTTGCCGGGAAGCTAGAGTAAGTAGTTCGCCAGTTAATAGTTTG
CGCAACGTTGTTGCCATTGCTACAGGCATCGTGGTGTCACGCTCGTCGTTTGGTATGGCTTCATTCAGCT
CCGGTTCCCAACGATCAAGGCGAGTTACATGATCCCCCATGTTGTGCAAAAAAGCGGTTAGCTCCTTCGG
TCCTCCGATCGTTGTCAGAAGTAAGTTGGCCGCAGTGTTATCACTCATGGTTATGGCAGCACTGCATAAT
TCTCTTACTGTCATGCCATCCGTAAGATGCTTTTCTGTGACTGGTGAGTACTCAACCAAGTCATTCTGAG
AATAGTGTATGCGGCGACCGAGTTGCTCTTGCCCGGCGTCAATACGGGATAATACCGCGCCACATAGCAG
AACTTTAAAAGTGCTCATCATTGGAAAACGTTCTTCGGGGCGAAAACTCTCAAGGATCTTACCGCTGTTG
AGATCCAGTTCGATGTAACCCACTCGTGCACCCAACTGATCTTCAGCATCTTTTACTTTCACCAGCGTTT
CTGGGTGAGCAAAAACAGGAAGGCAAAATGCCGCAAAAAAGGGAATAAGGGCGACACGGAAATGTTGAAT
ACTCATACTCTTCCTTTTTCAATATTATTGAAGCATTTATCAGGGTTATTGTCTCATGAGCGGATACATA
TTTGAATGTATTTAGAAAAATAAACAAATAGGGGTTCCGCGCACATTTCCCCGAAAAGTGCCACCTGACG
TTAGGGATAACAGGGTAATTAATACGACTCACTATAG
Features (pLannotate 1.2.2; 8 found; start..end, strand, type, name):
     45..7523    +  CDS            POLN_EEVVT: Experimental evidence at protein level: Swiss-Prot protein existence level 1. [RNA-directed RNA polymerase nsP4]: RNA dependent RNA polymerase (By similarity). Replicates genomic and antigenomic RNA by recognizing replications specific signals. The early replication complex formed by the polyproteins P123/P123' and nsP4 synthesizes minus-strand RNAs (By similarity). The late replication complex composed of fully processed nsP1-nsP4 is responsible for the production of genomic and subgenomic plus-strand RNAs (By similarity). From Venezuelan equine encephalitis virus (strain Trinidad donkey) (VE
   7620..8339    +  CDS            EGFP: the original enhanced GFP (Yang et al., 1996) mammalian codon-optimized
   8340..8364    -  protein_bind   attB2: mutant version of attB; recombination site for the Gateway® BP reaction BP Clonase™
   8352..8582    +  CDS            POLS_EEVV8 (fragment): Experimental evidence at protein level: Swiss-Prot protein existence level 1. [Spike glycoprotein E1]: Class II viral fusion protein. Fusion activity is inactive as long as E1 is bound to E2 in mature virion. After virus attachment to target cell and endocytosis, acidification of the endosome would induce dissociation of E1/E2 heterodimer and concomitant trimerization of the E1 subunits. This E1 trimer is fusion active, and promotes release of viral nucleocapsid in cytoplasm after endosome and viral membrane fusion. Efficient fusion requires the presence of cholesterol and sphingolipid in the
   8817..9405    -  rep_origin     ori: high-copy-number ColE1/pMB1/pBR322/pUC origin of replication
   9576..10436   -  CDS            AmpR: β-lactamase; bla; confers resistance to ampicillin, carbenicillin, and related antibiotics
  10437..10541   -  promoter       AmpR promoter: bla
  10590..10607   +  promoter       T7 promoter (fragment): promoter for bacteriophage T7 RNA polymerase
