[The description below was written by a language model from this plasmid's Addgene catalogue record and pLannotate feature annotations shown in this document.]
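Description:
pTK317 is a bacterial plasmid of about 10.6 kb that serves as a DNA template for a self-amplifying RNA replicon derived from the TC-83 strain of Venezuelan equine encephalitis virus (VEE). It is propagated in E. coli through a high-copy ColE1/pUC-type origin and selected with ampicillin via the bla gene and its native promoter. A T7 promoter sits at the junction of the circular map, immediately upstream of the viral 5'UTR, so the replicon can be made by in vitro transcription. According to the record, I-SceI sites flank the T7-to-poly(A) unit, which would allow the template to be cut or excised.

The replicon begins with a 5'UTR carrying an A3G change, followed by the roughly 7.5 kb nonstructural polyprotein P1234 (nsP1–nsP4), here with a Q739L substitution in nsP2. This polyprotein supplies the RNA-dependent RNA polymerase activity that copies the genomic RNA and transcribes subgenomic RNA. The structural genes have been replaced by the payload. A subgenomic promoter, designated SGP(16), drives a transcript containing two K-turn motifs, a Kozak sequence and EGFP, followed by an attB2 Gateway site, an AscI site, a truncated remnant of the E1 glycoprotein coding region, the viral 3'UTR and a poly(A) tract. K-turn motifs are RNA structures bound by proteins such as L7Ae, and placing them upstream of the reporter makes EGFP translation repressible by such a protein. The construct therefore acts as a repressible fluorescent output module, consistent with the associated work on mammalian synthetic circuits built from RNA-binding proteins and delivered purely as RNA. The K-turns, subgenomic promoter and UTRs come from the depositor's description and are not annotated in the feature table.
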