Addgene plasmid #59571: pTK317
Purpose: TC-83 I-SceI T7 5'UTR (A3G) P1234 (nsP2 Q739L) SGP(16) 2xK-turn Kozak EGFP attB2 AscI (truncated E1) 3'UTR Poly A I-SceI
Depositing lab: Ron Weiss. Depositing organization: Massachusetts Institute of Technology. Publication: Mammalian synthetic circuits with RNA binding proteins for RNA-only delivery. Wroblewska L, Kitada T, Endo K, Siciliano V, Stillo B, Saito H, Weiss R. Nat Biotechnol. 2015 Aug 3. doi: 10.1038/nbt.3301. PubMed 26237515.
Backbone
  Vector backbone: VEE
Growth in bacteria
  Bacterial resistance: Ampicillin, 100 μg/mL
  Growth temperature: 37°C
  Growth strain: DH5alpha
  Copy number: Unknown
Gene/Insert
  Gene/Insert name: SGP(16) 2xK-turn Kozak EGFP attB2 AscI
Terms and licenses: Academic/Nonprofit Terms; Industry Terms: Not Available to Industry
How to cite: pTK317 was a gift from Ron Weiss (Addgene plasmid # 59571 ; http://n2t.net/addgene:59571 ; RRID:Addgene_59571)
