>Addgene plasmid #59571 | pTK317 | addgene partial sequence | sequence record 95600 | pQE-Fwd 5'-CCCGAAAAGTGCCACCTG-3'
GATGGGCGGCGCATGAGAGAAGCCCAGACCAATTACCTACCCAAAATGGAGAAAGTTCACGTTGACATCG
AGGAAGACAGCCCATTCCTCAGAGCTTTGCAGCGGAGCTTCCCGCAGTTTGAGGTAGAAGCCAAGCAGGT
CACTGATAATGACCATGCTAATGCCAGAGCGTTTTCGCATCTGGCTTCAAAACTGATCGAAACGGAGGTG
GACCCATCCGACACGATCCTTGACATTGGAAGTGCGCCCGCCCGCAGAATGTATTCTAAGCACAAGTATC
ATTGTATCTGTCCGATGAGATGTGCGGAAGATCCGGACAGATTGTATAAGTATGCAACTAAGCTGAAGAA
AAACTGTAAGGAAATAACTGATAAGGAATTGGACAAGAAAATGAAGGAGCTCGCCGCCGTCATGAGCGAC
CCTGACCTGGAAACTGAGACTATGTGCCTCCACGACGACGAGTCGTGTCGCTACGAAGGGCAAGTCGCTG
TTTACCAGGATGTATACGCGGTTGACGGACCGACAAGTCTCTATCACCAAGCCAATAAGGGAGTTAGAGT
CGCCTACTGGATAGGCTTTGACACCACCCCTTTTATGTTTAAGAACTTGGCTGGAGCATATCCATCATAC
TCTACCAACTGGGCCGACGAAACCGTGTTAACGGCTCGTAACATAGGCCTATGCAGCTCTGACGTTATGG
AGCGGTCACGTAGAGGGATGTCCATTCTTAGAAAGAAGTATTTGAAACCATCCAACAATGTTCTATTCTC
TGTTGGCTCGACCATCTACCACGAGAAGAGGGACTTACTGAGGAGCTGGCACCTGCCGTCTGTATTTCAC
TTACGTGGCAAGCAA
