>Addgene plasmid #59571 | pTK317 | addgene partial sequence | sequence record 95701 | EGFP-N 5'-CGTCGCCGTCCAGCTCGACCAG-3'
CCTTGCTCACCATGGTGGCGACCGGTGGATCCGGGTCACCTTTCGGATCACGCCCCAGATCCGGGTCACC
TTTCGGATCACGCCCCTATGTCGTAGTCCATTCAGGTTAGCCGTAGAGAGTTATAGGGGCCCCTCTCAGG
TAGCTGAATGATTTAACACTGCTAGCTAGAGTAGTCATGGCCATAACTATGATGGAAGTTCCTACGGTTT
CATACCTTGATTCTACTGCCTTGCACAGCTCTGAAAGAATACCCACTCGGTTCCAGCGTGTTGACTCTTC
ATGCAATGCCCTTCTCCTGTCATCATCATGTTCATCGTCTGCTGCCAGAGGTTTGCCAAGCTTAAACAGC
CTTTTTAGGGGGTCTGCCACACGGCACGCTGTGCCGGTCACGGAGTCACACAAAATAAACCCTCCACAGA
AATAAGGCGCTTTCTCGCCCACCACAGCATCTATAATCTTGACTTCCATATTCAACCAGGTGGCGCACCT
GTCTGCCATTAATTTGTCCGATTTGACTCCTTTCACGATATTGTCATCTCCAATGAATGCTGCACATGGT
GATCCGGTTAGCCGTTCTCTCAACACTCTGCTTGCGATTACAATGTTAATGACTGTGTTCACAAACAGTG
TGAGGAACATTCCAGATTTCATCATGGCTCCGAATTTAAATTTAGTTTTAGTGGGCAAATGTATTGATGA
AATTTCGCCGAAAGCCGCCTCAATCAGCGTCAACAGCTCTGCGTCCACACCTAAGTCTTCCAGAATCATT
AACGCGGTCAGAGCCATGGCGTCGTCCTCACTTTTATCAAACGACGCGATGTCAGTTTCCAGAACACAAT
CC
