>Addgene plasmid #59571 | pTK317 | addgene partial sequence | sequence record 95727 | EGFP-C 5'-CATGGTCCTGCTGGAGTTCGTG-3'
CTGTACAAGTAAACCCAGCTTTCTTGTACAAAGTGGTGGCGCGCCTATGTTACGTGCAAAGGTGATTGTC
ACCCCCCGAAAGACCATATTGTGACACACCCTCAGTATCACGCCCAAACATTTACAGCCGCGGTGTCAAA
AACCGCGTGGACGTGGTTAACATCCCTGCTGGGAGGATCAGCCGTAATTATTATAATTGGCTTGGTGCTG
GCTACTATTGTGGCCATGTACGTGCTGACCAACCAGAAACATAATTGAATACAGCAGCAATTGGCAAGCT
GCTTACATAGAACTCGCGGCGATTGGCATGCCGCCTTAAAATTTTTATTTTATTTTTCTTTTCTTTTCCG
AATCGGATTTTGTTTTTAATATTTCAAAAAAAAAAAAAAAAAAAAAAAAAAAAAAAAAAAAAAAATAGGG
ATAACAGGGTAATTGAGCAAAAGGCCAGCAAAAGGCCAGGAACCGTAAAAAGGCCGCGTTGCTGGCGTTT
TTCCATAGGCTCCGCCCCCCTGACGAGCATCACAAAAATCGACGCTCAAGTCA
