>Addgene plasmid #59571 | pTK317 | addgene partial sequence | sequence record 96404 | nsP2-F 5'-atgcaaaccgaaatcctcac-3'
CGATCGCAAGGCCCGTACGCACAATCCTTACAAGCTTTCATCAACCTTGACCAACATTTATACAGGTTCC
AGACTCCACGAAGCCGGATGTGCACCCTCATATCATGTGGTGCGAGGGGATATTGCCACGGCCACCGAAG
GAGTGATTATAAATGCTGCTAACAGCAAAGGACAACCTGGCGGAGGGGTGTGCGGAGCGCTGTATAAGAA
ATTCCCGGAAAGCTTCGATTTACAGCCGATCGAAGTAGGAAAAGCGCGACTGGTCAAAGGTGCAGCTAAA
CATATCATTCATGCCGTAGGACCAAACTTCAACAAAGTTTCGGAGGTTGAAGGTGACAAACAGTTGGCAG
AGGCTTATGAGTCCATCGCTAAGATTGTCAACGATAACAATTACAAGTCAGTAGCGATTCCACTGTTGTC
CACCGGCATCTTTTCCGGGAACAAAGATCGACTAACCCAATCATTGAACCATTTGCTGACAGCTTTAGAC
ACCACTGATGCAGATGTAGCCATATACTGCAGGGACAAGAAATGGGAAATGACTCTCAAGGAAGCAGTGG
CTAGGAGAGAAGCAGTGGAGGAGATATGCATATCCGACGACTCTTCAGTGACAGAACCTGATGCAGAGCT
GGTGAGGGTGCATCCGAAGAGTTCTTTGGCTGGAAGGAAGGGCTACAGCACAAGCGATGGCAAAACTTTC
TCATATTT
