>Addgene plasmid #59571 | pTK317 Sequencing Result | analyzer sequence | sequence record 98172
AGTGAGGATTTCGGTTTGCATACCCGGGAAAACTTGAACAGCCGCGCTATAGCACCAATGATGCTTTCGC
TGGCCCTGTCAGCGTAACCATAACCTATGCTGACACAGGTTCCGCCGGGATTCAGATGCAGACAAGCTTT
CTTGGTCAACATGCTAAGCTTAATGGCATGGTCTTCACACTGCTGATAGTGATGGTATTTATATGGGGTC
CTCACATTAACAAATATTATGTCATATTTGGGCACATCACCTGGGATGCCTAAATCCAGCCGAGCTCTGA
AGGTAGCCTCAGGCCGGTCTGACAACCAGTCAACCATTTTGCCTGGGACGGACAACTTTTCCCCGACCAC
CAGGACAGTTCTGCCCTTCAATTTGCTGACGAATGAAGAAAAGTCACTCTGTGGGTGTTCATTATGGTGG
AGGACTAAAGCATGAGGCAGTCTTCTGTTTACAGGTACTAGGTTTATGCGCGGATCATAATTGCGCAGTG
TACCAGTGTTCATGTCATAGACTCTTCCAGTGGCAACTGCCCGAGGCAGTTGTGGGTACCTGCGAGAGAG
CTGACGGACCACTTCTTTATTCAGCCCGTACATGTTAGGCGACGGGGAGTTATCCCAGTGATTATTCCTA
ATGGATAACGGAACAGTGGGTGCAGAAAATAGACCGGAGTCCAGATCGAGTCCAAAGAACCTCACGCATA
GTTGGTTCAATACTATCTCTGCTGAGTGAGCTT
